>Addgene plasmid #27438 | pBT264 | depositor full sequence | sequence record 12948 | Author sequence
GCACTTTTCGGGGAAATGTGCGCGGAACCCCTATTTGTTTATTTTTCTAAATACATTCAAATATGTATCC
GCTCATGAGACAATAACCCTGATAAATGCTTCAATAATATTGAAAAAGGAAGAGTATGAGTATTCAACAT
TTCCGTGTCGCCCTTATTCCCTTTTTTGCGGCATTTTGCCTTCCTGTTTTTGCTCACCCAGAAACGCTGG
TGAAAGTAAAAGATGCTGAAGATCAGTTGGGTGCACGAGTGGGTTACATCGAACTGGATCTCAACAGCGG
TAAGATCCTTGAGAGTTTTCGCCCCGAAGAACGTTTTCCAATGATGAGCACTTTTAAAGTTCTGCTATGT
GGCGCGGTATTATCCCGTATTGACGCCGGGCAAGAGCAACTCGGTCGCCGCATACACTATTCTCAGAATG
ACTTGGTTGAGTACTCACCAGTCACAGAAAAGCATCTTACGGATGGCATGACAGTAAGAGAATTATGCAG
TGCTGCCATAACCATGAGTGATAACACTGCGGCCAACTTACTTCTGACAACGATCGGAGGACCGAAGGAG
CTAACCGCTTTTTTGCACAACATGGGGGATCATGTAACTCGCCTTGATCGTTGGGAACCGGAGCTGAATG
AAGCCATACCAAACGACGAGCGTGACACCACGATGCCTGTAGCAATGGCAACAACGTTGCGCAAACTATT
AACTGGCGAACTACTTACTCTAGCTTCCCGGCAACAATTAATAGACTGGATGGAGGCGGATAAAGTTGCA
GGACCACTTCTGCGCTCGGCCCTTCCGGCTGGCTGGTTTATTGCTGATAAATCTGGAGCCGGTGAGCGTG
GGTCTCGCGGTATCATTGCAGCACTGGGGCCAGATGGTAAGCCCTCCCGTATCGTAGTTATCTACACGAC
GGGGAGTCAGGCAACTATGGATGAACGAAATAGACAGATCGCTGAGATAGGTGCCTCACTGATTAAGCAT
TGGTAACTGTCAGACCAAGTTTACTCATATATACTTTAGATTGATTTAAAACTTCATTTTTAATTTAAAA
GGATCTAGGTGAAGATCCTTTTTGATAATCTCATGACCAAAATCCCTTAACGTGAGTTTTCGTTCCACTG
AGCGTCAGACCCCGTAGAAAAGATCAAAGGATCTTCTTGAGATCCTTTTTTTCTGCGCGTAATCTGCTGC
TTGCAAACAAAAAAACCACCGCTACCAGCGGTGGTTTGTTTGCCGGATCAAGAGCTACCAACTCTTTTTC
CGAAGGTAACTGGCTTCAGCAGAGCGCAGATACCAAATACTGTCCTTCTAGTGTAGCCGTAGTTAGGCCA
CCACTTCAAGAACTCTGTAGCACCGCCTACATACCTCGCTCTGCTAATCCTGTTACCAGTGGCTGCTGCC
AGTGGCGATAAGTCGTGTCTTACCGGGTTGGACTCAAGACGATAGTTACCGGATAAGGCGCAGCGGTCGG
GCTGAACGGGGGGTTCGTGCACACAGCCCAGCTTGGAGCGAACGACCTACACCGAACTGAGATACCTACA
GCGTGAGCTATGAGAAAGCGCCACGCTTCCCGAAGGGAGAAAGGCGGACAGGTATCCGGTAAGCGGCAGG
GTCGGAACAGGAGAGCGCACGAGGGAGCTTCCAGGGGGAAACGCCTGGTATCTTTATAGTCCTGTCGGGT
TTCGCCACCTCTGACTTGAGCGTCGATTTTTGTGATGCTCGTCAGGGGGGCGGAGCCTATGGAAAAACGC
CAGCAACGCGGCCTTTTTACGGTTCCTGGCCTTTTGCTGGCCTTTTGCTCACATGTTCTTTCCTGCGTTA
TCCCCTGATTCTGTGGATAACCGTATTACCGCCTTTGAGTGAGCTGATACCGCTCGCCGCAGCCGAACGA
CCGAGCGCAGCGAGTCAGTGAGCGAGGAAGCGGAAGAGCGCCCAATACGCAAACCGCCTCTCCCCGCGCG
TTGGCCGATTCATTAATGCAGCTGGCACGACAGGTTTCCCGACTGGAAAGCGGGCAGTGAGCGCAACGCA
ATTAATGTGAGTTAGCTCACTCATTAGGCACCCCAGGCTTTACACTTTATGCTTCCGGCTCGTATGTTGT
GTGGAATTGTGAGCGGATAACAATTTCACACAGGAAACAGCTATGACCATGATTACGCCAAGCTCGAAAT
TAACCCTCACTAAAGGGAACAAAAGCTGGAGCTGATTTAAATGGGGACAGCCCCCCCCCAAAGCCCCCAG
GGATGTAATTACGTCCCTCCCCCGCTAGGGGGCAGCAGCGAGCCGCCCGGGGCTCCGCTCCGGTCCGGCG
CTCCCCCCGCATCCCCGAGCCGGCAGCGTGCGGGGACAGCCCGGGCACGGGGAAGGTGGCACGGGATCGC
TTTCCTCTGAACGCTTCTCGCTGCTCTTTGAGCCTGCAGACACCTGGGGGGATACGGGGAAAAAGCTTTA
GGCTGAGTGCACGGGGACAGCCCCCCCCCAAAGCCCCCAGGGATGTAATTACGTCCCTCCCCCGCTAGGG
GGCAGCAGCGAGCCGCCCGGGGCTCCGCTCCGGTCCGGCGCTCCCCCCGCATCCCCGAGCCGGCAGCGTG
CGGGGACAGCCCGGGCACGGGGAAGGTGGCACGGGATCGCTTTCCTCTGAACGCTTCTCGCTGCTCTTTG
AGCCTGCAGACACCTGGGGGGATACGGGGAAAAAGCTTTAGGCTGAAGATCTGATTCGAGTTTACCACTC
CCTATCAGTGATAGAGAAAAGTGAAAGTCGAGTTTACCACTCCCTATCAGTGATAGAGAAAAGTGAAAGT
CGAGTTTACCACTCCCTATCAGTGATAGAGAAAAGTGAAAGTCGAGTTTACCACTCCCTATCAGTGATAG
AGAAAAGTGAAAGTCGAGTTTACCACTCCCTATCAGTGATAGAGAAAAGTGAAAGTCGAGTTTACCACTC
CCTATCAGTGATAGAGAAAAGTGAAAGTCGAGTTTACCACTCCCTATCAGTGATAGAGAAAAGTGAAAGT
CGAGCTCGGTACCCGGGTCGAGGTAGGCGTGTACGGTGGGAGGCCTATATAAGCAGAGCTCGTTTAGTGA
ACCGTCAGATCGCCTGGAGACGCCATCCACGCTGTTTTGACCTCCATAGAAGACACCGGGACCGATCCAG
CCTCCGCGGCCCCGAATTCGAGCTCGGTACCCGGGGATCGGGCCGCCACCATGGTGAGTAAGGGCGAGGA
GGTCATCAAAGAGTTCATGCGCTTCAAGGTGCGCATGGAGGGCTCCATGAACGGCCACGAGTTCGAGATC
GAGGGCGAGGGCGAGGGCCGCCCCTACGAGGGCACCCAGACCGCCAAGCTGAAGGTGACCAAGGGCGGCC
CCCTGCCCTTCGCCTGGGACATCCTGTCCCCCCAGTTCATGTACGGCTCCAAGGCGTACGTGAAGCACCC
CGCCGACATCCCCGATTACAAGAAGCTGTCCTTCCCCGAGGGCTTCAAGTGGGAGCGCGTGATGAACTTC
GAGGACGGCGGTCTGGTGACCGTGACCCAGGACTCCTCCCTGCAGGACGGCACGCTGATCTACAAGGTGA
AGATGCGCGGCACCAACTTCCCCCCCGACGGCCCCGTAATGCAGAAGAAGACCATGGGCTGGGAGGCCTC
CACCGAGCGCCTGTACCCCCGCGACGGCGTGCTGAAGGGCGAGATCCACCAGGCCCTGAAGCTGAAGGAC
GGCGGCCACTACCTGGTGGAGTTCAAGACCATCTACATGGCCAAGAAGCCCGTGCAACTGCCCGGCTACT
ACTACGTGGACACCAAGCTGGACATCACCTCCCACAACGAGGACTACACCATCGTGGAACAGTACGAGCG
CTCCGAGGGCCGCCACCACCTGTTCCTGGGGCATGGCACCGGCAGCACCGGCAGCGGCAGCTCCGGCACC
GCCTCCTCCGAGGACAACAACATGGCCGTCATCAAAGAGTTCATGCGCTTCAAGGTGCGCATGGAGGGCT
CCATGAACGGCCACGAGTTCGAGATCGAGGGCGAGGGCGAGGGCCGCCCCTACGAGGGCACCCAGACCGC
CAAGCTGAAGGTGACCAAGGGCGGCCCCCTGCCCTTCGCCTGGGACATCCTGTCCCCCCAGTTCATGTAC
GGCTCCAAGGCGTACGTGAAGCACCCCGCCGACATCCCCGATTACAAGAAGCTGTCCTTCCCCGAGGGCT
TCAAGTGGGAGCGCGTGATGAACTTCGAGGACGGCGGTCTGGTGACCGTGACCCAGGACTCCTCCCTGCA
GGACGGCACGCTGATCTACAAGGTGAAGATGCGCGGCACCAACTTCCCCCCCGACGGCCCCGTAATGCAG
AAGAAGACCATGGGCTGGGAGGCCTCCACCGAGCGCCTGTACCCCCGCGACGGCGTGCTGAAGGGCGAGA
TCCACCAGGCCCTGAAGCTGAAGGACGGCGGCCGCTACCTGGTGGAGTTCAAGACCATCTACATGGCCAA
GAAGCCCGTGCAACTGCCCGGCTACTACTACGTGGACACCAAGCTGGACATCACCTCCCACAACGAGGAC
TACACCATCGTGGAACAGTACGAGCGCTCCGAGGGCCGCCACCACCTGTTCCTGTACGGCATGGACGAGC
TGTACAAGAGATCCTTAGAGCAGAAACTCATTAGCGAGGAGGACCTGAACAGCGAACAGAAACTCATTTC
CGAAGAGGATCTCAACTCCGAGCAGAAGCTGATCAGCGAGGAGGACCTGAGATCCTGAGAATTCGACGAT
ATCTCTAGAGGATCATAATCAGCCATACCACATTTGTAGAGGTTTTACTTGCTTTAAAAAACCTCCCACA
CCTCCCCCTGAACCTGAAACATAAAATGAATGCAATTGTTGTTGTTAACTTGTTTATTGCAGCTTATAAT
GGTTACAAATAAAGCAATAGCATCACAAATTTCACAAATAAAGCATTTTTTTCACTGCCTCGAATCACTA
GTGGGGACAGCCCCCCCCCAAAGCCCCCAGGGATGTAATTACGTCCCTCCCCCGCTAGGGGGCAGCAGCG
AGCCGCCCGGGGCTCCGCTCCGGTCCGGCGCTCCCCCCGCATCCCCGAGCCGGCAGCGTGCGGGGACAGC
CCGGGCACGGGGAAGGTGGCACGGGATCGCTTTCCTCTGAACGCTTCTCGCTGCTCTTTGAGCCTGCAGA
CACCTGGGGGGATACGGGGAAAAAGCTTTAGGCTGAGTGCACGGGGACAGCCCCCCCCCAAAGCCCCCAG
GGATGTAATTACGTCCCTCCCCCGCTAGGGGGCAGCAGCGAGCCGCCCGGGGCTCCGCTCCGGTCCGGCG
CTCCCCCCGCATCCCCGAGCCGGCAGCGTGCGGGGACAGCCCGGGCACGGGGAAGGTGGCACGGGATCGC
TTTCCTCTGAACGCTTCTCGCTGCTCTTTGAGCCTGCAGACACCTGGGGGGATACGGGGAAAAAGCTTTA
GGCTGAGGCGCGCCTGTACCCAATTCGCCCTATAGTGAGTCGTATTACAATTCACTGGCCGTCGTTTTAC
AACGTCGTGACTGGGAAAACCCTGGCGTTACCCAACTTAATCGCCTTGCAGCACATCCCCCTTTCGCCAG
CTGGCGTAATAGCGAAGAGGCCCGCACCGATCGCCCTTCCCAACAGTTGCGCAGCCTGAATGGCGAATGG
G
[124 nt withheld, positions 5672-5795]
C
[91 nt withheld, positions 5797-5887]
A
[49 nt withheld, positions 5889-5937]
CCTTTGACGTTGGAGTCCACGTTCTTT
[37 nt withheld, positions 5965-6001]
ACCCTATCTCGGTCTATTCTTTTGATTTATAAGGGATTTTGCCGATTTCGGCCTATTGGTTAAAAAATGA
GCTGATTTAACAAAAATTTAACGCGAATTTTAACAAAATATTAACGCTTACAATTTAGGTG
Features (pLannotate 1.2.2; 18 found; start..end, strand, type, name):
     21..125     +  promoter       AmpR promoter: bla
    126..986     +  CDS            AmpR: β-lactamase; bla; confers resistance to ampicillin, carbenicillin, and related antibiotics
   1157..1745    +  rep_origin     ori: high-copy-number ColE1/pMB1/pBR322/pUC origin of replication
   1928..2020    +  CDS            lacI (fragment): lac repressor; lacI; The lac repressor binds to the lac operator to inhibit transcription in E. coli. This inhibition can be relieved by adding lactose or isopropyl-β-D-thiogalactopyranoside (IPTG).
   2033..2054    +  protein_bind   CAP binding site: CAP binding activates transcription in the presence of cAMP. E. coli catabolite activator protein
   2069..2099    +  promoter       lac promoter: promoter for the E. coli lac operon
   2107..2123    +  protein_bind   lac operator: The lac repressor binds to the lac operator to inhibit transcription in E. coli. This inhibition can be relieved by adding lactose or isopropyl-β-D-thiogalactopyranoside (IPTG). lac repressor encoded by lacI
   2168..2186    +  promoter       T3 promoter: promoter for bacteriophage T3 RNA polymerase
   2729..2999    +  protein_bind   tetracycline response element: contains seven copies of the tetracycline operator tetO tetracycline repressor TetR
   3010..3027    +  misc_feature   MCS (fragment): pUC18/19 multiple cloning site
   3032..3070    +  promoter       minimal CMV promoter: human cytomegalovirus (CMV) immediate early promoter
   3164..3189    +  misc_feature   MCS (fragment): pUC18/19 multiple cloning site
   3201..4628    +  CDS            tdTomato: tdTomato is a basic (constitutively fluorescent) orange fluorescent protein published in 2004, derived from Discosoma sp.. It is reported to be a somewhat slowly-maturing tandem dimer with low acid sensitivity.
   4771..4854    +  CDS            large T antigen (fragment): large T antigen from SV40 (simian virus 40)
   4877..4958    +  polyA_signal   SV40 poly(A) signal: SV40 polyadenylation signal
   5489..5507    -  promoter       T7 promoter: promoter for bacteriophage T7 RNA polymerase
   5510..5667    +  CDS            lacZα (fragment): LacZα fragment of β-galactosidase; lacZ fragment
   5672..6100    +  rep_origin     f1 ori (sequence partly withheld): f1 bacteriophage origin of replication; arrow indicates direction of (+) strand synthesis
