[The description below was written by a language model from this plasmid's Addgene catalogue record and pLannotate feature annotations shown in this document.]
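Description:
pBT264 is a pBluescript SK(+)-based plasmid of about 6.1 kb that carries a tTA-dependent red fluorescent reporter cassette. The catalogue classes it as a mouse targeting, tTA-dependent vector. It is maintained in E. coli as a high-copy plasmid through the ColE1/pUC-type origin and selected with ampicillin via the β-lactamase gene. The backbone also retains the usual Bluescript elements. These are an f1 phage origin for single-stranded DNA production, lac promoter/operator and lacZα remnants, and T3 and T7 phage promoters flanking the insert region.

The roughly 3.3 kb insert sits between retained SwaI and AscI sites, which would allow the whole cassette to be excised or transferred as a unit. It contains a tetracycline response element with seven tetO repeats joined to a minimal CMV promoter. This drives the tdTomato coding sequence, followed by SV40-derived sequence that includes a polyadenylation signal. The minimal promoter has little activity alone, so tdTomato should be expressed only in cells that supply the tetracycline transactivator tTA, and that expression can be suppressed by doxycycline.

The catalogue states that tdTomato bears a C-terminal Myc tag and that the cassette is flanked by insulators, which are generally used to shield a transgene from position effects. Neither the tag nor the insulators was annotated by the automated feature table, although unannotated stretches lie on both sides of the expression unit. The catalogue lists the insert species as Aequorea victoria, whereas the feature annotation describes tdTomato as derived from Discosoma. The associated publication concerns trans-synaptic tracing of olfactory circuits, but the record does not state this plasmid's exact role in that work.
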