Addgene plasmid #27438: pBT264
Depositing lab: Liqun Luo. Depositing organization: Stanford University. Publication: Cortical representations of olfactory input by trans-synaptic tracing. Miyamichi K, Amat F, Moussavi F, Wang C, Wickersham I, Wall NR, Taniguchi H, Tasic B, Huang ZJ, He Z, Callaway EM, Horowitz MA, Luo L. Nature. 2011 Apr 14;472(7342):191-6. doi: 10.1038/nature09714. PubMed 21179085.
Backbone
  Vector backbone: pBluescript SK(+)
  Backbone manufacturer: Stratagene
  Backbone size w/o insert (bp): 2868
  Vector type: Mouse Targeting ; tTA dependent
Growth in bacteria
  Bacterial resistance: Ampicillin, 100 μg/mL
  Growth temperature: 37°C
  Growth strain: DH5alpha
  Growth instructions: DH5alpha, standard LB buffer at 37oC
  Copy number: High Copy
Gene/Insert
  Gene/Insert name: TRE-tdTomato-myc flanked by insulators
  Species: Aquorea victoria
  Insert size (bp): 3270
  Tag / fusion protein: Myc (C terminal on insert)
  Cloning method: Restriction Enzyme; 5′ cloning site SwaI (not destroyed); 3′ cloning site AscI (not destroyed)
  Sequencing primers: 5′ M13Reverse; 3′ M13Forward
Terms and licenses: Academic/Nonprofit Terms; Industry Terms: Not Available to Industry
How to cite: pBT264 was a gift from Liqun Luo (Addgene plasmid # 27438 ; http://n2t.net/addgene:27438 ; RRID:Addgene_27438)
