>Addgene plasmid #27438 | pBT264 | addgene partial sequence | sequence record 33901 | 27438 with tdTomato-Fwd (5' ctgttcctgtacggcatgg 3')
TCATTAGCGAGGAGGACCTGAACAGCGAACAGAAACTCATTTCCGAAGAGGATCTCAACTCCGAGCAGAA
GCTGATCAGCGAGGAGGACCTGAGATCCTGAGAATTCGACGATATCTCTAGAGGATCATAATCAGCCATA
CCACATTTGTAGAGGTTTTACTTGCTTTAAAAAACCTCCCACACCTCCCCCTGAACCTGAAACATAAAAT
GAATGCAATTGTTGTTGTTAACTTGTTTATTGCAGCTTATAATGGTTACAAATAAAGCAATAGCATCACA
AATTTCACAAATAAAGCATTTTTTTCACTGCCTCGAATCACTAGTGGGGACAGCCCCCCCCCAAAGCCCC
CAGGGATGTAATTACGTCCCTCCCCCGCTAGGGGGCAGCAGCGAGCCGCCCGGGGCTCCGCTCCGGTCCG
GCGCTCCCCCCGCATCCCCGAGCCGGCAGCGTGCGGGGACAGCCCGGGCACGGGGAAGGTGGCACGGGAT
CGCTTTCCTCTGAACGCTTCTCGCTGCTCTTTGAGCCTGCAGACACCTGGGGGGATACGGGGAAAAAGCT
TTAGGCTGAGTGCACGGGGACAGCCCCCCCCC
