>Addgene plasmid #27438 | pBT264 | addgene partial sequence | sequence record 33902 | 27438 with pCEP-fwd
CATCACGCTGTTTTGACCTCCATAGAAGACACCGGGACCGATCCAGCCTCCGCGGCCCCGAATTCGAGCT
CGGTACCCGGGGATCGGGCCGCCACCATGGTGAGTAAGGGCGAGGAGGTCATCAAAGAGTTCATGCGCTT
CAAGGTGCGCATGGAGGGCTCCATGAACGGCCACGAGTTCGAGATCGAGGGCGAGGGCGAGGGCCGCCCC
TACGAGGGCACCCAGACCGCCAAGCTGAAGGTGACCAAGGGCGGCCCCCTGCCCTTCGCCTGGGACATCC
TGTCCCCCCAGTTCATGTACGGCTCCAAGGCGTACGTGAAGCACCCCGCCGACATCCCCGATTACAAGAA
GCTGTCCTTCCCCGAGGGCTTCAAGTGGGAGCGCGTGATGAACTTC
